>Addgene plasmid #19199 | pBS ColV alpha1 | addgene partial sequence | sequence record 24998 | T3 5'-GCAATTAACCCTCACTAAAGG-3'
NNNNNNNNNNNTNNNCGCGGNGGCGGCCGCTCTAGAACTAGTGGATCCCCCGGGCTGCAGGAATTCGGCA
CGAGGCAGCAGCCGTTTTTATGTTCTAATGTGGAAGCAGGTCACTCAGACCTACTGGGAGGACAAACCCA
CCAGGGCTTATGGCTATTCTGGTGTGTCACTCAAGGTAGTGAATTCAACAACTGGTACTGGGGAACACTT
GCGAAATGCTCTTTGGCATACAGGAAACACCCCCGGACAGGTGCGCACTTTATGGCATGATCCTAAGAAC
ATTGGCTGGAAAGATTATACTGCATACAGGTGGCATTTGATTCACAGGCCTAAAACAGGACTAATAAAAG
TTCTAGTGTATGAAGGGAAGCAAGTCATGGTGGATTCTGGACCAATCTATGATACAACCTTTGCTGGTGG
ACGATTAGGTCTATTTGTCTTCTCTCAAGAAATGGTCTATTTCTCTGACCTCAAATATGAATGCAGAGAT
GCTTGAGCAATGGTTGCTGCATTACCAGCAAAGTACTGTAAATGCTATGCAACCTAGACACCTCAGTACA
TCCTGGTACTCCCACTTTTCATTTTTGTGTACCTCCTTCCCTGTCCTCTCTCCACATGCTCCAGTGACCA
GGAATGCTCCCCGCAGCCAGGAATGCCTCAGCCATCCCTCCACCCAAGTGCCTTCTCACAGCCAGGACTA
ATGAAACCTANTGTGAGCGTCTGACCCACCACANANNNNNNNNNNNNNNNNNNNTNNNAANNNNTTTNNN
NANNGTNNNNANTTANCANAACNTGNTTNNTTTNNNNTATCTAAAGGANTNANANNN
