[The description below was written by a language model from this plasmid's Addgene catalogue record.]
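Description:
pBS ColV alpha1 is a pBluescript-based cloning plasmid (Stratagene backbone of about 3 kb) carrying a chicken (Gallus gallus) cDNA fragment from COL5A1, the gene encoding the alpha 1 chain of type V collagen preproprotein. It is catalogued as a bacterial expression vector, but functionally it is a standard high-copy phagemid maintained in E. coli under ampicillin selection. The insert was placed by restriction cloning between XhoI at the 5′ end and EcoRI at the 3′ end, although the record does not say whether these sites survived cloning. The insert size is not given, and the associated GenBank entry suggests an EST-type partial clone rather than the full coding sequence, though the record does not state this outright.

The insert is flanked by the T3 and T7 primer sites, listed here as the 5′ and 3′ sequencing primers. In pBluescript these correspond to opposing phage RNA polymerase promoters on either side of the polylinker, which allows in vitro transcription of sense or antisense RNA from a linearised template. This fits the depositor's description of the clone as a numbered probe. According to that comment, its signal marks the inner layer of the periosteum ("PO") and early osteoblasts but is absent from osteocytes. The plasmid comes from work defining molecular subdomains in the perichondrium and periosteum of developing bone. Its evident use is as a template for riboprobes for in situ hybridisation, serving as a marker of these skeletal cell populations in chick tissue. The record does not specify which polymerase yields the antisense strand. No feature table was supplied, so other backbone elements cannot be confirmed.
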