Addgene plasmid #19199: pBS ColV alpha1
Depositing lab: Cliff Tabin. Depositing organization: Harvard Medical School. Publication: Identification of unique molecular subdomains in the perichondrium and periosteum and their role in regulating gene expression in the underlying chondrocytes. Bandyopadhyay A, Kubilus JK, Crochiere ML, Linsenmayer TF, Tabin CJ. Dev Biol. 2008 Sep 1;321(1):162-74. doi: 10.1016/j.ydbio.2008.06.012. Epub 2008 Jun 16. PubMed 18602913.
Backbone
  Vector backbone: pBluescript
  Backbone manufacturer: Stratagene
  Backbone size w/o insert (bp): 3000
  Vector type: Bacterial Expression
Growth in bacteria
  Bacterial resistance: Ampicillin, 100 μg/mL
  Growth temperature: 37°C
  Growth strain: DH5alpha
  Copy number: High Copy
Gene/Insert
  Gene/Insert name: Alpha 1 type V collagen preproprotein (alt names: ColV alpha1; Type V collagen)
  Species: G. gallus (chicken)
  GenBank ID: FG356193
  Entrez Gene: COL5A1 (a.k.a. cha1V)
  Cloning method: Restriction Enzyme; 5′ cloning site XhoI (unknown if destroyed); 3′ cloning site EcoRI (unknown if destroyed)
  Sequencing primers: 5′ T3; 3′ T7
Terms and licenses: Academic/Nonprofit Terms; Industry Terms: Not Available to Industry
Depositor comments: Probe 1_70, expressed in the inner layer of PO and early osteoblasts but not in the osteocytes.
How to cite: pBS ColV alpha1 was a gift from Cliff Tabin (Addgene plasmid # 19199)
